Addgene plasmid #90930: TUBG1 F7.4 gRNA
Purpose: 3rd generation lentiviral gRNA plasmid targeting human TUBG1
Depositing lab: Iain Cheeseman. Depositing organization: Whitehead Institute for Biomedical Research. Publication: Large-Scale Analysis of CRISPR/Cas9 Cell-Cycle Knockouts Reveals the Diversity of p53-Dependent Responses to Cell-Cycle Defects. McKinley KL, Cheeseman IM. Dev Cell. 2017 Feb 27;40(4):405-420.e2. doi: 10.1016/j.devcel.2017.01.012. Epub 2017 Feb 16. PubMed 28216383.
Backbone
  Vector backbone: pLenti-sgRNA
  Backbone manufacturer: Eric Lander & David Sabatini labs (Addgene plasmid #71409)
  Backbone size w/o insert (bp): 9151
  Vector type: Lentiviral, CRISPR
  Selectable markers: Puromycin
Growth in bacteria
  Bacterial resistance: Ampicillin, 100 μg/mL
  Growth temperature: 37°C
  Growth strain: NEB Stable
  Copy number: Unknown
Gene/Insert
  Gene/Insert name: TUBG1 (Guide Designation F7.4) (alt name: pKMKO series)
  gRNA/shRNA sequence: CACCgTGAGGAGTGAATTGTAAGGC
  Species: H. sapiens (human)
  Promoter: U6
  Cloning method: Restriction Enzyme; 5′ cloning site BsmBI (destroyed during cloning); 3′ cloning site BsmBI (destroyed during cloning)
  Sequencing primers: 5′ hU6-F (5'-GAGGGCCTATTTCCCATGATT-3'); 3′ EF1a-R (5'-CACGGCGACTACTGCACTTA-3')
Terms and licenses: Academic/Nonprofit Terms; Industry Terms: Not Available to Industry
Depositor comments: Please note that gRNA target sequence listed is not strictly the 20nt spacer sequence, but also contains the 5' BsmBI overhang. For more information about knockout human cell lines generated using this plasmid, please see http://cellcycleknockouts.wi.mit.edu/ .
How to cite: TUBG1 F7.4 gRNA was a gift from Iain Cheeseman (Addgene plasmid # 90930 ; http://n2t.net/addgene:90930 ; RRID:Addgene_90930)
