[The description below was written by a language model from this plasmid's Addgene catalogue record and pLannotate feature annotations shown in this document.]
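Description:
TUBG1 F7.4 gRNA is a third-generation lentiviral CRISPR plasmid built on the pLenti-sgRNA backbone and carrying a single guide RNA against human TUBG1 (guide designation F7.4, part of the pKMKO series). It is maintained in E. coli through a high-copy ColE1/pUC-type origin with ampicillin selection (AmpR), and it also carries an f1 origin. The guide oligonucleotide was inserted between two BsmBI sites that were destroyed during cloning. The depositor notes that the listed guide sequence includes the 5′ BsmBI overhang as well as the spacer itself. The catalogue gives a backbone size of 9151 bp without insert, whereas the sequenced record is 7,302 nt. The record does not explain this difference.

The lentiviral transfer cassette begins with an RSV promoter driving a truncated HIV-1 5′ LTR, an arrangement that makes genomic RNA production Tat-independent. This is followed by the Ψ packaging signal with a partial gag region, the RRE for Rev-dependent nuclear export, and a cPPT/CTS element. The cassette ends in a ΔU3 self-inactivating 3′ LTR. Within it, a human U6 RNA polymerase III promoter transcribes the TUBG1 spacer fused to the S. pyogenes sgRNA scaffold (annotated as a tracrRNA fragment). A separate EF-1α core promoter drives puromycin N-acetyltransferase for selection of transduced mammalian cells, with a WPRE downstream to enhance expression. No Cas9 coding sequence is annotated, so the nuclease must be provided separately. The plasmid was deposited with a large-scale study of CRISPR/Cas9 cell-cycle gene knockouts in human cells, where it served to disrupt TUBG1.
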