Features (pLannotate 1.2.2; 28 found; start..end, strand, type, name):
      2..59      +  rep_origin     RSF ori (fragment): Plasmids containing the RSF 1030 origin of replication can be propagated in E. coli cells that contain additional plasmids with compatible origins.
     61..153     +  CDS            lacI (fragment): lac repressor; lacI; The lac repressor binds to the lac operator to inhibit transcription in E. coli. This inhibition can be relieved by adding lactose or isopropyl-β-D-thiogalactopyranoside (IPTG).
    166..187     +  protein_bind   CAP binding site: CAP binding activates transcription in the presence of cAMP. E. coli catabolite activator protein
    202..232     +  promoter       lac promoter: promoter for the E. coli lac operon
    240..256     +  protein_bind   lac operator: The lac repressor binds to the lac operator to inhibit transcription in E. coli. This inhibition can be relieved by adding lactose or isopropyl-β-D-thiogalactopyranoside (IPTG). lac repressor encoded by lacI
    301..319     +  promoter       T3 promoter: promoter for bacteriophage T3 RNA polymerase
    347..573     +  promoter       RSV promoter: Rous sarcoma virus enhancer/promoter
    574..754     +  LTR            5' LTR (truncated): truncated 5' long terminal repeat (LTR) from HIV-1
    801..926     +  misc_feature   HIV-1 Ψ: packaging signal of human immunodeficiency virus type 1
    910..1273    +  CDS            HIV-1 gag (fragment): gag protein from human immunodeficiency virus 1; gag
   1419..1652    +  misc_feature   RRE: The Rev response element (RRE) of HIV-1 allows for Rev-dependent mRNA export from the nucleus to the cytoplasm.
   2029..2055    +  CDS            Rev (fragment): human immunodeficiency virus 1 (HIV-1) Rev protein; rev; enhances nuclear export of unspliced and incompletely spliced viral mRNAs
   2059..2299    +  promoter       U6 promoter: RNA polymerase III promoter for human U6 snRNA
   2347..2414    +  misc_RNA       tracrRNA (fragment): trans-activating CRISPR RNA for the Streptococcus pyogenes CRISPR/Cas9 system
   2463..2580    +  misc_feature   cPPT/CTS: central polypurine tract and central termination sequence of HIV-1
   2649..2860    +  promoter       EF-1α core promoter: core promoter for human elongation factor EF-1α
   2886..3485    +  CDS            PuroR (fragment): puromycin N-acetyltransferase; pac from Streptomyces; confers resistance to puromycin
   3501..4089    +  misc_feature   WPRE: woodchuck hepatitis virus posttranscriptional regulatory element
   4140..4159    +  misc_feature   cPPT/CTS (fragment): central polypurine tract and central termination sequence of HIV-1
   4161..4394    +  LTR            3' LTR (ΔU3): self-inactivating 3' long terminal repeat (LTR) from HIV-1
   4472..4593    +  polyA_signal   SV40 poly(A) signal: SV40 polyadenylation signal
   4633..4768    +  rep_origin     SV40 ori: SV40 origin of replication
   4789..4807    -  promoter       T7 promoter: promoter for bacteriophage T7 RNA polymerase
   4815..4970    +  CDS            lacZα (fragment): LacZα fragment of β-galactosidase; lacZ fragment
   4975..5403    +  rep_origin     f1 ori (sequence partly withheld): f1 bacteriophage origin of replication; arrow indicates direction of (+) strand synthesis
   5456..5560    +  promoter       AmpR promoter: bla
   5561..6421    +  CDS            AmpR: β-lactamase; bla; confers resistance to ampicillin, carbenicillin, and related antibiotics
   6592..7180    +  rep_origin     ori: high-copy-number ColE1/pMB1/pBR322/pUC origin of replication
>Addgene plasmid #90930 | TUBG1 F7.4 gRNA | addgene full sequence | sequence record 183123 | Addgene NGS Result
TACCGCTCGCCGCAGCCGAACGACCGAGCGCAGCGAGTCAGTGAGCGAGGAAGCGGAAGAGCGCCCAATA
CGCAAACCGCCTCTCCCCGCGCGTTGGCCGATTCATTAATGCAGCTGGCACGACAGGTTTCCCGACTGGA
AAGCGGGCAGTGAGCGCAACGCAATTAATGTGAGTTAGCTCACTCATTAGGCACCCCAGGCTTTACACTT
TATGCTTCCGGCTCGTATGTTGTGTGGAATTGTGAGCGGATAACAATTTCACACAGGAAACAGCTATGAC
CATGATTACGCCAAGCGCGCAATTAACCCTCACTAAAGGGAACAAAAGCTGGAGCTGCAAGCTTAATGTA
GTCTTATGCAATACTCTTGTAGTCTTGCAACATGGTAACGATGAGTTAGCAACATGCCTTACAAGGAGAG
AAAAAGCACCGTGCATGCCGATTGGTGGAAGTAAGGTGGTACGATCGTGCCTTATTAGGAAGGCAACAGA
CGGGTCTGACATGGATTGGACGAACCACTGAATTGCCGCATTGCAGAGATATTGTATTTAAGTGCCTAGC
TCGATACATAAACGGGTCTCTCTGGTTAGACCAGATCTGAGCCTGGGAGCTCTCTGGCTAACTAGGGAAC
CCACTGCTTAAGCCTCAATAAAGCTTGCCTTGAGTGCTTCAAGTAGTGTGTGCCCGTCTGTTGTGTGACT
CTGGTAACTAGAGATCCCTCAGACCCTTTTAGTCAGTGTGGAAAATCTCTAGCAGTGGCGCCCGAACAGG
GACTTGAAAGCGAAAGGGAAACCAGAGGAGCTCTCTCGACGCAGGACTCGGCTTGCTGAAGCGCGCACGG
CAAGAGGCGAGGGGCGGCGACTGGTGAGTACGCCAAAAATTTTGACTAGCGGAGGCTAGAAGGAGAGAGA
TGGGTGCGAGAGCGTCAGTATTAAGCGGGGGAGAATTAGATCGCGATGGGAAAAAATTCGGTTAAGGCCA
GGGGGAAAGAAAAAATATAAATTAAAACATATAGTATGGGCAAGCAGGGAGCTAGAACGATTCGCAGTTA
ATCCTGGCCTGTTAGAAACATCAGAAGGCTGTAGACAAATACTGGGACAGCTACAACCATCCCTTCAGAC
AGGATCAGAAGAACTTAGATCATTATATAATACAGTAGCAACCCTCTATTGTGTGCATCAAAGGATAGAG
ATAAAAGACACCAAGGAAGCTTTAGACAAGATAGAGGAAGAGCAAAACAAAAGTAAGACCACCGCACAGC
AAGCGGCCGCTGATCTTCAGACCTGGAGGAGGAGATATGAGGGACAATTGGAGAAGTGAATTATATAAAT
ATAAAGTAGTAAAAATTGAACCATTAGGAGTAGCACCCACCAAGGCAAAGAGAAGAGTGGTGCAGAGAGA
AAAAAGAGCAGTGGGAATAGGAGCTTTGTTCCTTGGGTTCTTGGGAGCAGCAGGAAGCACTATGGGCGCA
GCGTCAATGACGCTGACGGTACAGGCCAGACAATTATTGTCTGGTATAGTGCAGCAGCAGAACAATTTGC
TGAGGGCTATTGAGGCGCAACAGCATCTGTTGCAACTCACAGTCTGGGGCATCAAGCAGCTCCAGGCAAG
AATCCTGGCTGTGGAAAGATACCTAAAGGATCAACAGCTCCTGGGGATTTGGGGTTGCTCTGGAAAACTC
ATTTGCACCACTGCTGTGCCTTGGAATGCTAGTTGGAGTAATAAATCTCTGGAACAGATTTGGAATCACA
CGACCTGGATGGAGTGGGACAGAGAAATTAACAATTACACAAGCTTAATACACTCCTTAATTGAAGAATC
GCAAAACCAGCAAGAAAAGAATGAACAAGAATTATTGGAATTAGATAAATGGGCAAGTTTGTGGAATTGG
TTTAACATAACAAATTGGCTGTGGTATATAAAATTATTCATAATGATAGTAGGAGGCTTGGTAGGTTTAA
GAATAGTTTTTGCTGTACTTTCTATAGTGAATAGAGTTAGGCAGGGATATTCACCATTATCGTTTCAGAC
CCACCTCCCAACCCCGAGGGGACCCAGAGAGGGCCTATTTCCCATGATTCCTTCATATTTGCATATACGA
TACAAGGCTGTTAGAGAGATAATTAGAATTAATTTGACTGTAAACACAAAGATATTAGTACAAAATACGT
GACGTAGAAAGTAATAATTTCTTGGGTAGTTTGCAGTTTTAAAATTATGTTTTAAAATGGACTATCATAT
GCTTACCGTAACTTGAAAGTATTTCGATTTCTTGGCTTTATATATCTTGTGGAAAGGACGAAACACCGTG
AGGAGTGAATTGTAAGGCGTTTAAGAGCTATGCTGGAAACAGCATAGCAAGTTTAAATAAGGCTAGTCCG
TTATCAACTTGAAAAAGTGGCACCGAGTCGGTGCTTTTTTTGAATTCTAGATCTTGAGACAAATGGCAGT
ATTCATCCACAATTTTAAAAGAAAAGGGGGGATTGGGGGGTACAGTGCAGGGGAAAGAATAGTAGACATA
ATAGCAACAGACATACAAACTAAAGAATTACAAAAACAAATTACAAAAATTCAAAATTTTCGGGTTTATT
ACAGGGACAGCAGAGATCCACTTTGGCGCCGGCTCGAGTGGCTCCGGTGCCCGTCAGTGGGCAGAGCGCA
CATCGCCCACAGTCCCCGAGAAGTTGGGGGGAGGGGTCGGCAATTGAACCGGTGCCTAGAGAAGGTGGCG
CGGGGTAAACTGGGAAAGTGATGTCGTGTACTGGCTCCGCCTTTTTCCCGAGGGTGGGGGAGAACCGTAT
ATAAGTGCAGTAGTCGCCGTGAACGTTCTTTTTCGCAACGGGTTTGCCGCCAGAACACAGGTGTCGTGAC
GCGGGATCCGCCACCATGACCGAGTACAAGCCCACGGTGCGCCTCGCCACCCGCGACGACGTCCCCAGGG
CCGTACGCACCCTCGCCGCCGCGTTCGCCGACTACCCCGCCACGCGCCACACCGTCGATCCGGACCGCCA
CATCGAGCGGGTCACCGAGCTGCAAGAACTCTTCCTCACGCGCGTCGGGCTCGACATCGGCAAGGTGTGG
GTCGCGGACGACGGCGCCGCGGTGGCGGTCTGGACCACGCCGGAGAGCGTCGAAGCGGGGGCGGTGTTCG
CCGAGATCGGCCCGCGCATGGCCGAGTTGAGCGGTTCCCGGCTGGCCGCGCAGCAACAGATGGAAGGCCT
CCTGGCGCCGCACCGGCCCAAGGAGCCCGCGTGGTTCCTGGCCACCGTCGGAGTCTCGCCCGACCACCAG
GGCAAGGGTCTGGGCAGCGCCGTCGTGCTCCCCGGAGTGGAGGCGGCCGAGCGCGCCGGGGTGCCCGCCT
TCCTGGAGACCTCCGCGCCCCGCAACCTCCCCTTCTACGAGCGGCTCGGCTTCACCGTCACCGCCGACGT
CGAGGTGCCCGAAGGACCGCGCACCTGGTGCATGACCCGCAAGCCCGGTGCCTGAACGCGTTAAGTCGAC
AATCAACCTCTGGATTACAAAATTTGTGAAAGATTGACTGGTATTCTTAACTATGTTGCTCCTTTTACGC
TATGTGGATACGCTGCTTTAATGCCTTTGTATCATGCTATTGCTTCCCGTATGGCTTTCATTTTCTCCTC
CTTGTATAAATCCTGGTTGCTGTCTCTTTATGAGGAGTTGTGGCCCGTTGTCAGGCAACGTGGCGTGGTG
TGCACTGTGTTTGCTGACGCAACCCCCACTGGTTGGGGCATTGCCACCACCTGTCAGCTCCTTTCCGGGA
CTTTCGCTTTCCCCCTCCCTATTGCCACGGCGGAACTCATCGCCGCCTGCCTTGCCCGCTGCTGGACAGG
GGCTCGGCTGTTGGGCACTGACAATTCCGTGGTGTTGTCGGGGAAATCATCGTCCTTTCCTTGGCTGCTC
GCCTGTGTTGCCACCTGGATTCTGCGCGGGACGTCCTTCTGCTACGTCCCTTCGGCCCTCAATCCAGCGG
ACCTTCCTTCCCGCGGCCTGCTGCCGGCTCTGCGGCCTCTTCCGCGTCTTCGCCTTCGCCCTCAGACGAG
TCGGATCTCCCTTTGGGCCGCCTCCCCGCGTCGACTTTAAGACCAATGACTTACAAGGCAGCTGTAGATC
TTAGCCACTTTTTAAAAGAAAAGGGGGGACTGGAAGGGCTAATTCACTCCCAACGAAGACAAGATCTGCT
TTTTGCTTGTACTGGGTCTCTCTGGTTAGACCAGATCTGAGCCTGGGAGCTCTCTGGCTAACTAGGGAAC
CCACTGCTTAAGCCTCAATAAAGCTTGCCTTGAGTGCTTCAAGTAGTGTGTGCCCGTCTGTTGTGTGACT
CTGGTAACTAGAGATCCCTCAGACCCTTTTAGTCAGTGTGGAAAATCTCTAGCAGTACGTATAGTAGTTC
ATGTCATCTTATTATTCAGTATTTATAACTTGCAAAGAAATGAATATCAGAGAGTGAGAGGAACTTGTTT
ATTGCAGCTTATAATGGTTACAAATAAAGCAATAGCATCACAAATTTCACAAATAAAGCATTTTTTTCAC
TGCATTCTAGTTGTGGTTTGTCCAAACTCATCAATGTATCTTATCATGTCTGGCTCTAGCTATCCCGCCC
CTAACTCCGCCCATCCCGCCCCTAACTCCGCCCAGTTCCGCCCATTCTCCGCCCCATGGCTGACTAATTT
TTTTTATTTATGCAGAGGCCGAGGCCGCCTCGGCCTCTGAGCTATTCCAGAAGTAGTGAGGAGGCTTTTT
TGGAGGCCTAGGGACGTACCCAATTCGCCCTATAGTGAGTCGTATTACGCGCGCTCACTGGCCGTCGTTT
TACAACGTCGTGACTGGGAAAACCCTGGCGTTACCCAACTTAATCGCCTTGCAGCACATCCCCCTTTCGC
CAGCTGGCGTAATAGCGAAGAGGCCCGCACCGATCGCCCTTCCCAACAGTTGCGCAGCCTGAATGGCGAA
TGGG
[124 nt withheld, positions 4975-5098]
C
[91 nt withheld, positions 5100-5190]
A
[49 nt withheld, positions 5192-5240]
CCTTTGACGTTGGAGTCCACGTTCTTT
[37 nt withheld, positions 5268-5304]
ACCCTATCTCGGTCTATTCTTTTGATTTATAAGGGATTTTGCCGATTTCGGCCTATTGGTTAAAAAATGA
GCTGATTTAACAAAAATTTAACGCGAATTTTAACAAAATATTAACGCTTACAATTTAGGTGGCACTTTTC
GGGGAAATGTGCGCGGAACCCCTATTTGTTTATTTTTCTAAATACATTCAAATATGTATCCGCTCATGAG
ACAATAACCCTGATAAATGCTTCAATAATATTGAAAAAGGAAGAGTATGAGTATTCAACATTTCCGTGTC
GCCCTTATTCCCTTTTTTGCGGCATTTTGCCTTCCTGTTTTTGCTCACCCAGAAACGCTGGTGAAAGTAA
AAGATGCTGAAGATCAGTTGGGTGCACGAGTGGGTTACATCGAACTGGATCTCAACAGCGGTAAGATCCT
TGAGAGTTTTCGCCCCGAAGAACGTTTTCCAATGATGAGCACTTTTAAAGTTCTGCTATGTGGCGCGGTA
TTATCCCGTATTGACGCCGGGCAAGAGCAACTCGGTCGCCGCATACACTATTCTCAGAATGACTTGGTTG
AGTACTCACCAGTCACAGAAAAGCATCTTACGGATGGCATGACAGTAAGAGAATTATGCAGTGCTGCCAT
AACCATGAGTGATAACACTGCGGCCAACTTACTTCTGACAACGATCGGAGGACCGAAGGAGCTAACCGCT
TTTTTGCACAACATGGGGGATCATGTAACTCGCCTTGATCGTTGGGAACCGGAGCTGAATGAAGCCATAC
CAAACGACGAGCGTGACACCACGATGCCTGTAGCAATGGCAACAACGTTGCGCAAACTATTAACTGGCGA
ACTACTTACTCTAGCTTCCCGGCAACAATTAATAGACTGGATGGAGGCGGATAAAGTTGCAGGACCACTT
CTGCGCTCGGCCCTTCCGGCTGGCTGGTTTATTGCTGATAAATCTGGAGCCGGTGAGCGTGGGTCTCGCG
GTATCATTGCAGCACTGGGGCCAGATGGTAAGCCCTCCCGTATCGTAGTTATCTACACGACGGGGAGTCA
GGCAACTATGGATGAACGAAATAGACAGATCGCTGAGATAGGTGCCTCACTGATTAAGCATTGGTAACTG
TCAGACCAAGTTTACTCATATATACTTTAGATTGATTTAAAACTTCATTTTTAATTTAAAAGGATCTAGG
TGAAGATCCTTTTTGATAATCTCATGACCAAAATCCCTTAACGTGAGTTTTCGTTCCACTGAGCGTCAGA
CCCCGTAGAAAAGATCAAAGGATCTTCTTGAGATCCTTTTTTTCTGCGCGTAATCTGCTGCTTGCAAACA
AAAAAACCACCGCTACCAGCGGTGGTTTGTTTGCCGGATCAAGAGCTACCAACTCTTTTTCCGAAGGTAA
CTGGCTTCAGCAGAGCGCAGATACCAAATACTGTTCTTCTAGTGTAGCCGTAGTTAGGCCACCACTTCAA
GAACTCTGTAGCACCGCCTACATACCTCGCTCTGCTAATCCTGTTACCAGTGGCTGCTGCCAGTGGCGAT
AAGTCGTGTCTTACCGGGTTGGACTCAAGACGATAGTTACCGGATAAGGCGCAGCGGTCGGGCTGAACGG
GGGGTTCGTGCACACAGCCCAGCTTGGAGCGAACGACCTACACCGAACTGAGATACCTACAGCGTGAGCT
ATGAGAAAGCGCCACGCTTCCCGAAGGGAGAAAGGCGGACAGGTATCCGGTAAGCGGCAGGGTCGGAACA
GGAGAGCGCACGAGGGAGCTTCCAGGGGGAAACGCCTGGTATCTTTATAGTCCTGTCGGGTTTCGCCACC
TCTGACTTGAGCGTCGATTTTTGTGATGCTCGTCAGGGGGGCGGAGCCTATGGAAAAACGCCAGCAACGC
GGCCTTTTTACGGTTCCTGGCCTTTTGCTGGCCTTTTGCTCACATGTTCTTTCCTGCGTTATCCCCTGAT
TCTGTGGATAACCGTATTACCGCCTTTGAGTGAGCTGA
